Addgene plasmid #125732: pET-EIN-AlkBH5(66-292)
Purpose: Plasmid with EIN as a solubility and expression enhancing tag to increase production of hard to express proteins such as AlkBH5 and TEV cleaving site for the removal of the fusion tag.
Depositing lab: Vincenzo Venditti. Depositing organization: Iowa State University. Publication: N-terminal fusion of the N-terminal domain of bacterial enzyme I facilitates recombinant expression and purification of the human RNA demethylases FTO and Alkbh5. Khatiwada B, Purslow JA, Underbakke ES, Venditti V. Protein Expr Purif. 2019 Nov 15;167:105540. doi: 10.1016/j.pep.2019.105540. PubMed 31740367.
Backbone
  Vector backbone: pET21a
  Backbone manufacturer: Novagen
  Backbone size w/o insert (bp): 5443
  Total vector size (bp): 6906
  Modifications to backbone: Added EIN fusion Tag and AlkBH5(66-292) gene
  Vector type: Bacterial Expression
Growth in bacteria
  Bacterial resistance: Ampicillin, 100 μg/mL
  Growth temperature: 37°C
  Growth strain: DH5alpha
  Copy number: High Copy
Gene/Insert
  Gene/Insert name: AlkBH5(66-292)
  Species: H. sapiens (human)
  Insert size (bp): 684
  GenBank ID: 54890
  Entrez Gene: ALKBH5 (a.k.a. ABH5, OFOXD, OFOXD1)
  Promoter: T7
  Tag / fusion protein: 6xHis and EIN (N terminal on insert)
  Cloning method: Gibson Cloning
  Sequencing primers: 5′ T7 Fwd; 3′ pET Rev
Terms and licenses: Academic/Nonprofit Terms; Industry Terms: Not Available to Industry
How to cite: pET-EIN-AlkBH5(66-292) was a gift from Vincenzo Venditti (Addgene plasmid # 125732 ; http://n2t.net/addgene:125732 ; RRID:Addgene_125732)
