[The description below was written by a language model from this plasmid's Addgene catalogue record and pLannotate feature annotations shown in this document.]
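Description:
pET-EIN-AlkBH5(66-292) is a bacterial expression plasmid of about 6.9 kb built on the Novagen pET21a backbone for recombinant production of a fragment of the human RNA demethylase ALKBH5 in E. coli. It replicates from a ColE1/pMB1-type origin; the backbone also retains the rop gene and the bom region from pBR322, although the catalogue lists it as high copy. It also carries an f1 phage origin, and selection is by ampicillin through the β-lactamase gene. The annotation picks up short tetracycline-resistance fragments flanking the lacI region, which are backbone remnants and not functional markers.

The expression cassette uses a T7 promoter with an adjacent lac operator, the T7 gene 10 ribosome binding site and a T7 terminator. A plasmid-borne lacI gene supplies the repressor, so transcription depends on T7 RNA polymerase from the host and is inducible with IPTG. The open reading frame begins with a fragment of E. coli ptsI encoding EIN, the N-terminal domain of enzyme I of the sugar phosphotransferase system. EIN serves as a solubility- and expression-enhancing fusion partner and is followed by residues 66–292 of ALKBH5, an iron- and α-ketoglutarate-dependent dioxygenase that removes N6-methyladenosine from RNA. According to the record, a 6xHis tag sits with EIN at the N-terminus and a TEV protease site allows removal of the fusion tag. Neither element is annotated individually in the feature table. The table does detect a His-tag sequence downstream of the insert, which probably corresponds to the native pET21a C-terminal tag, and the record does not say whether it is translated. The construct is intended to improve the yield and purification of hard-to-express proteins such as ALKBH5.
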