Features (pLannotate 1.2.2; 20 found; start..end, strand, type, name):
     12..440     +  rep_origin     f1 ori (sequence partly withheld): f1 bacteriophage origin of replication; arrow indicates direction of (+) strand synthesis
    493..597     +  promoter       AmpR promoter: bla
    598..1458    +  CDS            AmpR: β-lactamase; bla; confers resistance to ampicillin, carbenicillin, and related antibiotics
   1629..2217    +  rep_origin     ori: high-copy-number ColE1/pMB1/pBR322/pUC origin of replication
   2403..2542    -  misc_feature   bom: basis of mobility region from pBR322
   2644..2835    -  CDS            rop: Rop protein, which maintains plasmids at low copy number; rop
   2852..3232    +  CDS            YPB1_ECOLX: Protein predicted: Swiss-Prot protein existence level 4. From Escherichia coli.
   3304..3595    -  CDS            TcR (fragment): tetracycline efflux protein; tet; confers resistance to tetracycline
   3610..3631    -  protein_bind   CAP binding site: CAP binding activates transcription in the presence of cAMP. E. coli catabolite activator protein
   3644..4726    -  CDS            lacI: lac repressor; lacI; The lac repressor binds to the lac operator to inhibit transcription in E. coli. This inhibition can be relieved by adding lactose or isopropyl-β-D-thiogalactopyranoside (IPTG).
   4727..4804    -  promoter       lacI promoter: lacI
   4812..5091    -  CDS            TcR (fragment): tetracycline efflux protein; tet; confers resistance to tetracycline
   5113..5131    +  promoter       T7 promoter: promoter for bacteriophage T7 RNA polymerase
   5132..5156    +  protein_bind   lac operator: The lac repressor binds to the lac operator to inhibit transcription in E. coli. This inhibition can be relieved by adding lactose or isopropyl-β-D-thiogalactopyranoside (IPTG). lac repressor encoded by lacI
   5171..5193    +  RBS            RBS: efficient ribosome binding site from bacteriophage T7 gene 10 (Olins and Rangwala, 1989)
   5236..5979    +  CDS            ptsI (fragment): PT1_ECOLI - Experimental evidence at protein level: Swiss-Prot protein existence level 1. General (non sugar-specific) component of the phosphoenolpyruvate-dependent sugar phosphotransferase system (sugar PTS). This major carbohydrate active-transport system catalyzes the phosphorylation of incoming sugar substrates concomitantly with their translocation across the cell membrane. Enzyme I transfers the phosphoryl group from phosphoenolpyruvate (PEP) to the phosphoryl carrier protein (HPr) (PubMed:7876255, PubMed:12705838, PubMed:17053069). Can also use (Z)-3-fluoro-PEP (ZFPEP), (Z)-3-methyl- P
   6016..6696    +  CDS            ALKBH5 (fragment): ALKB5_HUMAN - Also known as ABH5, OFOXD1. Experimental evidence at protein level: Swiss-Prot protein existence level 1. Dioxygenase that demethylates RNA by oxidative demethylation: specifically demethylates N(6)-methyladenosine (m6A) RNA, the most prevalent internal modification of messenger RNA (mRNA) in higher eukaryotes (PubMed:23177736, PubMed:24489119, PubMed:24616105, PubMed:24778178). Can also demethylate N(6)-methyladenosine in single- stranded DNA (in vitro) (PubMed:24616105). Requires molecular oxygen, alpha-ketoglutarate and iron (PubMed:21264265, PubMed:23177736, PubMed:24489119,
   6746..6763    +  CDS            9xHis (fragment): 9xHis affinity tag
   6773..6822    +  CDS            SET1 (fragment): solubility-enhancement tag derived from T7 phage gene 10B
   6830..6877    +  terminator     T7 terminator: transcription terminator for bacteriophage T7 RNA polymerase
>Addgene plasmid #125732 | pET-EIN-AlkBH5(66-292) | addgene full sequence | sequence record 244619 | Addgene NGS Result
TGGCGAATGGG
[124 nt withheld, positions 12-135]
C
[91 nt withheld, positions 137-227]
A
[49 nt withheld, positions 229-277]
CCTTTGACGTTGGAGTCCACGTTCTTT
[37 nt withheld, positions 305-341]
ACCCTATCTCGGTCTATTCTTTTGATTTATAAGGGATTTTGCCGATTTCGGCCTATTGGTTAAAAAATGA
GCTGATTTAACAAAAATTTAACGCGAATTTTAACAAAATATTAACGCTTACAATTTAGGTGGCACTTTTC
GGGGAAATGTGCGCGGAACCCCTATTTGTTTATTTTTCTAAATACATTCAAATATGTATCCGCTCATGAG
ACAATAACCCTGATAAATGCTTCAATAATATTGAAAAAGGAAGAGTATGAGTATTCAACATTTCCGTGTC
GCCCTTATTCCCTTTTTTGCGGCATTTTGCCTTCCTGTTTTTGCTCACCCAGAAACGCTGGTGAAAGTAA
AAGATGCTGAAGATCAGTTGGGTGCACGAGTGGGTTACATCGAACTGGATCTCAACAGCGGTAAGATCCT
TGAGAGTTTTCGCCCCGAAGAACGTTTTCCAATGATGAGCACTTTTAAAGTTCTGCTATGTGGCGCGGTA
TTATCCCGTATTGACGCCGGGCAAGAGCAACTCGGTCGCCGCATACACTATTCTCAGAATGACTTGGTTG
AGTACTCACCAGTCACAGAAAAGCATCTTACGGATGGCATGACAGTAAGAGAATTATGCAGTGCTGCCAT
AACCATGAGTGATAACACTGCGGCCAACTTACTTCTGACAACGATCGGAGGACCGAAGGAGCTAACCGCT
TTTTTGCACAACATGGGGGATCATGTAACTCGCCTTGATCGTTGGGAACCGGAGCTGAATGAAGCCATAC
CAAACGACGAGCGTGACACCACGATGCCTGCAGCAATGGCAACAACGTTGCGCAAACTATTAACTGGCGA
ACTACTTACTCTAGCTTCCCGGCAACAATTAATAGACTGGATGGAGGCGGATAAAGTTGCAGGACCACTT
CTGCGCTCGGCCCTTCCGGCTGGCTGGTTTATTGCTGATAAATCTGGAGCCGGTGAGCGTGGGTCTCGCG
GTATCATTGCAGCACTGGGGCCAGATGGTAAGCCCTCCCGTATCGTAGTTATCTACACGACGGGGAGTCA
GGCAACTATGGATGAACGAAATAGACAGATCGCTGAGATAGGTGCCTCACTGATTAAGCATTGGTAACTG
TCAGACCAAGTTTACTCATATATACTTTAGATTGATTTAAAACTTCATTTTTAATTTAAAAGGATCTAGG
TGAAGATCCTTTTTGATAATCTCATGACCAAAATCCCTTAACGTGAGTTTTCGTTCCACTGAGCGTCAGA
CCCCGTAGAAAAGATCAAAGGATCTTCTTGAGATCCTTTTTTTCTGCGCGTAATCTGCTGCTTGCAAACA
AAAAAACCACCGCTACCAGCGGTGGTTTGTTTGCCGGATCAAGAGCTACCAACTCTTTTTCCGAAGGTAA
CTGGCTTCAGCAGAGCGCAGATACCAAATACTGTCCTTCTAGTGTAGCCGTAGTTAGGCCACCACTTCAA
GAACTCTGTAGCACCGCCTACATACCTCGCTCTGCTAATCCTGTTACCAGTGGCTGCTGCCAGTGGCGAT
AAGTCGTGTCTTACCGGGTTGGACTCAAGACGATAGTTACCGGATAAGGCGCAGCGGTCGGGCTGAACGG
GGGGTTCGTGCACACAGCCCAGCTTGGAGCGAACGACCTACACCGAACTGAGATACCTACAGCGTGAGCT
ATGAGAAAGCGCCACGCTTCCCGAAGGGAGAAAGGCGGACAGGTATCCGGTAAGCGGCAGGGTCGGAACA
GGAGAGCGCACGAGGGAGCTTCCAGGGGGAAACGCCTGGTATCTTTATAGTCCTGTCGGGTTTCGCCACC
TCTGACTTGAGCGTCGATTTTTGTGATGCTCGTCAGGGGGGCGGAGCCTATGGAAAAACGCCAGCAACGC
GGCCTTTTTACGGTTCCTGGCCTTTTGCTGGCCTTTTGCTCACATGTTCTTTCCTGCGTTATCCCCTGAT
TCTGTGGATAACCGTATTACCGCCTTTGAGTGAGCTGATACCGCTCGCCGCAGCCGAACGACCGAGCGCA
GCGAGTCAGTGAGCGAGGAAGCGGAAGAGCGCCTGATGCGGTATTTTCTCCTTACGCATCTGTGCGGTAT
TTCACACCGCAATGGTGCACTCTCAGTACAATCTGCTCTGATGCCGCATAGTTAAGCCAGTATACACTCC
GCTATCGCTACGTGACTGGGTCATGGCTGCGCCCCGACACCCGCCAACACCCGCTGACGCGCCCTGACGG
GCTTGTCTGCTCCCGGCATCCGCTTACAGACAAGCTGTGACCGTCTCCGGGAGCTGCATGTGTCAGAGGT
TTTCACCGTCATCACCGAAACGCGCGAGGCAGCTGCGGTAAAGCTCATCAGCGTGGTCGTGAAGCGATTC
ACAGATGTCTGCCTGTTCATCCGCGTCCAGCTCGTTGAGTTTCTCCAGAAGCGTTAATGTCTGGCTTCTG
ATAAAGCGGGCCATGTTAAGGGCGGTTTTTTCCTGTTTGGTCACTGATGCCTCCGTGTAAGGGGGATTTC
TGTTCATGGGGGTAATGATACCGATGAAACGAGAGAGGATGCTCACGATACGGGTTACTGATGATGAACA
TGCCCGGTTACTGGAACGTTGTGAGGGTAAACAACTGGCGGTATGGATGCGGCGGGACCAGAGAAAAATC
ACTCAGGGTCAATGCCAGCGCTTCGTTAATACAGATGTAGGTGTTCCACAGGGTAGCCAGCAGCATCCTG
CGATGCAGATCCGGAACATAATGGTGCAGGGCGCTGACTTCCGCGTTTCCAGACTTTACGAAACACGGAA
ACCGAAGACCATTCATGTTGTTGCTCAGGTCGCAGACGTTTTGCAGCAGCAGTCGCTTCACGTTCGCTCG
CGTATCGGTGATTCATTCTGCTAACCAGTAAGGCAACCCCGCCAGCCTAGCCGGGTCCTCAACGACAGGA
GCACGATCATGCGCACCCGTGGGGCCGCCATGCCGGCGATAATGGCCTGCTTCTCGCCGAAACGTTTGGT
GGCGGGACCAGTGACGAAGGCTTGAGCGAGGGCGTGCAAGATTCCGAATACCGCAAGCGACAGGCCGATC
ATCGTCGCGCTCCAGCGAAAGCGGTCCTCGCCGAAAATGACCCAGAGCGCTGCCGGCACCTGTCCTACGA
GTTGCATGATAAAGAAGACAGTCATAAGTGCGGCGACGATAGTCATGCCCCGCGCCCACCGGAAGGAGCT
GACTGGGTTGAAGGCTCTCAAGGGCATCGGTCGAGATCCCGGTGCCTAATGAGTGAGCTAACTTACATTA
ATTGCGTTGCGCTCACTGCCCGCTTTCCAGTCGGGAAACCTGTCGTGCCAGCTGCATTAATGAATCGGCC
AACGCGCGGGGAGAGGCGGTTTGCGTATTGGGCGCCAGGGTGGTTTTTCTTTTCACCAGTGAGACGGGCA
ACAGCTGATTGCCCTTCACCGCCTGGCCCTGAGAGAGTTGCAGCAAGCGGTCCACGCTGGTTTGCCCCAG
CAGGCGAAAATCCTGTTTGATGGTGGTTAACGGCGGGATATAACATGAGCTGTCTTCGGTATCGTCGTAT
CCCACTACCGAGATATCCGCACCAACGCGCAGCCCGGACTCGGTAATGGCGCGCATTGCGCCCAGCGCCA
TCTGATCGTTGGCAACCAGCATCGCAGTGGGAACGATGCCCTCATTCAGCATTTGCATGGTTTGTTGAAA
ACCGGACATGGCACTCCAGTCGCCTTCCCGTTCCGCTATCGGCTGAATTTGATTGCGAGTGAGATATTTA
TGCCAGCCAGCCAGACGCAGACGCGCCGAGACAGAACTTAATGGGCCCGCTAACAGCGCGATTTGCTGGT
GACCCAATGCGACCAGATGCTCCACGCCCAGTCGCGTACCGTCTTCATGGGAGAAAATAATACTGTTGAT
GGGTGTCTGGTCAGAGACATCAAGAAATAACGCCGGAACATTAGTGCAGGCAGCTTCCACAGCAATGGCA
TCCTGGTCATCCAGCGGATAGTTAATGATCAGCCCACTGACGCGTTGCGCGAGAAGATTGTGCACCGCCG
CTTTACAGGCTTCGACGCCGCTTCGTTCTACCATCGACACCACCACGCTGGCACCCAGTTGATCGGCGCG
AGATTTAATCGCCGCGACAATTTGCGACGGCGCGTGCAGGGCCAGACTGGAGGTGGCAACGCCAATCAGC
AACGACTGTTTGCCCGCCAGTTGTTGTGCCACGCGGTTGGGAATGTAATTCAGCTCCGCCATCGCCGCTT
CCACTTTTTCCCGCGTTTTCGCAGAAACGTGGCTGGCCTGGTTCACCACGCGGGAAACGGTCTGATAAGA
GACACCGGCATACTCTGCGACATCGTATAACGTTACTGGTTTCACATTCACCACCCTGAATTGACTCTCT
TCCGGGCGCTATCATGCCATACCGCGAAAGGTTTTGCGCCATTCGATGGTGTCCGGGATCTCGACGCTCT
CCCTTATGCGACTCCTGCATTAGGAAGCAGCCCAGTAGTAGGTTGAGGCCGTTGAGCACCGCCGCCGCAA
GGAATGGTGCATGCAAGGAGATGGCGCCCAACAGTCCCCCGGCCACGGGGCCTGCCACCATACCCACGCC
GAAACAAGCGCTCATGAGCCCGAAGTGGCGAGCCCGATCTTCCCCATCGGTGATGTCGGCGATATAGGCG
CCAGCAACCGCACCTGTGGCGCCGGTGATGCCGGCCACGATGCGTCCGGCGTAGAGGATCGAGATCTCGA
TCCCGCGAAATTAATACGACTCACTATAGGGGAATTGTGAGCGGATAACAATTCCCCTCTAGAAATAATT
TTGTTTAACTTTAAGAAGGAGATATACCATGGGCAGCAGCCATCATCATCATCACCATAGCAGCATTTCA
GGCATTTTAGCATCCCCGGGTATCGCTTTCGGTAAAGCTCTGCTTCTGAAAGAAGACGAAATTGTCATTG
ACCGGAAAAAAATTTCTGCCGACCAGGTTGATCAGGAAGTTGAACGTTTTCTGAGCGGTCGTGCCAAGGC
ATCAGCCCAGCTGGAAACGATCAAAACGAAAGCTGGTGAAACGTTCGGTGAAGAAAAAGAAGCCATCTTT
GAAGGGCATATTATGCTGCTCGAAGATGAGGAGCTGGAGCAGGAAATCATAGCCCTGATTAAAGATAAGC
ACATGACAGCTGACGCAGCTGCTCATGAAGTTATCGAAGGTCAGGCTTCTGCCCTGGAAGAGCTGGATGA
TGAATACCTGAAAGAACGTGCGGCTGACGTACGTGATATCGGTAAGCGCCTGCTGCGCAACATCCTGGGC
CTGAAGATTATCGACCTGAGCGCCATTCAGGATGAAGTCATTCTGGTTGCCGCTGACCTGACGCCGTCCG
AAACCGCACAGCTGAACCTGAAGAAGGTGCTGGGTTTCATCACCGACGCGGGTGGCCGTACTTCCCACAC
CTCTATCATGGCGCGTTCTCTGGAACTACCTGCTATCGTGGGTACCGGTAGCGTCACCTCTCAGGTGAAA
AATGACGACTATCTGATTCTGGATGCCGTAAATAATCAGGTTTACGTCAATCCAACCAACGAAGTTATTG
ATAAAATGCGCGCTGTTCAGGAGCAAGTGGCTTCTGAACATAGCAGCGAAAATCTGTATTTTCAGAGCCA
TATGCCGGAACGTAGCGATTATGAAGAACAGCAGCTGCAGAAAGAAGAAGAAGCACGTAAAGTTAAAAGC
GGTATTCGTCAGATGCGTCTGTTTAGCCAGGATGAATGTGCAAAAATTGAAGCCCGTATTGATGAAGTTG
TTAGCCGTGCAGAAAAAGGCCTGTATAATGAACATACCGTTGATCGTGCACCGCTGCGCAATAAATACTT
TTTTGGTGAAGGTTATACCTACGGTGCACAGCTGCAAAAACGTGGTCCGGGTCAAGAACGTCTGTATCCG
CCTGGTGATGTTGATGAAATTCCGGAATGGGTTCATCAGCTGGTTATTCAGAAACTGGTTGAACATCGTG
TTATTCCGGAAGGTTTTGTTAATAGCGCAGTGATCAATGATTATCAGCCTGGTGGTTGTATTGTGAGCCA
TGTTGATCCGATTCATATTTTTGAACGTCCGATTGTTAGCGTGAGCTTTTTTAGCGATAGCGCACTGTGT
TTTGGTTGCAAATTTCAGTTTAAACCGATTCGTGTTAGCGAACCGGTTCTGAGCCTGCCGGTTCGTCGTG
GTAGCGTTACCGTTCTGAGCGGTTATGCAGCAGATGAAATTACCCATTGTATTCGTCCGCAGGATATCAA
AGAACGTCGTGCAGTTATTATTCTGCGTAAAACCCGTCTGGATGCACCGCGTCTGTAAGGATCCGAATTC
GAGCTCCGTCGACAAGCTTGCGGCCGCACTCGAGCACCACCACCACCACCACTGAGATCCGGCTGCTAAC
AAAGCCCGAAAGGAAGCTGAGTTGGCTGCTGCCACCGCTGAGCAATAACTAGCATAACCCCTTGGGGCCT
CTAAACGGGTCTTGAGGGGTTTTTTGCTGAAAGGAGGAACTATATCCGGAT
