>Addgene plasmid #125732 | pET-EIN-AlkBH5(66-292) | depositor partial sequence | sequence record 240752 | 6xHis, EIN and TEV cleaving site sequences
CATCATCATCATCACCATAGCAGCATTTCAGGCATTTTAGCATCCCCGGGTATCGCTTTCGGTAAAGCTC
TGCTTCTGAAAGAAGACGAAATTGTCATTGACCGGAAAAAAATTTCTGCCGACCAGGTTGATCAGGAAGT
TGAACGTTTTCTGAGCGGTCGTGCCAAGGCATCAGCCCAGCTGGAAACGATCAAAACGAAAGCTGGTGAA
ACGTTCGGTGAAGAAAAAGAAGCCATCTTTGAAGGGCATATTATGCTGCTCGAAGATGAGGAGCTGGAGC
AGGAAATCATAGCCCTGATTAAAGATAAGCACATGACAGCTGACGCAGCTGCTCATGAAGTTATCGAAGG
TCAGGCTTCTGCCCTGGAAGAGCTGGATGATGAATACCTGAAAGAACGTGCGGCTGACGTACGTGATATC
GGTAAGCGCCTGCTGCGCAACATCCTGGGCCTGAAGATTATCGACCTGAGCGCCATTCAGGATGAAGTCA
TTCTGGTTGCCGCTGACCTGACGCCGTCCGAAACCGCACAGCTGAACCTGAAGAAGGTGCTGGGTTTCAT
CACCGACGCGGGTGGCCGTACTTCCCACACCTCTATCATGGCGCGTTCTCTGGAACTACCTGCTATCGTG
GGTACCGGTAGCGTCACCTCTCAGGTGAAAAATGACGACTATCTGATTCTGGATGCCGTAAATAATCAGG
TTTACGTCAATCCAACCAACGAAGTTATTGATAAAATGCGCGCTGTTCAGGAGCAAGTGGCTTCTGAACA
TAGCAGCGAAAATCTGTATTTTCAGAGC
