>Addgene plasmid #125732 | pET-EIN-AlkBH5(66-292) | depositor partial sequence | sequence record 240753 | AlkBH5 (66-292) sequence
CCGGAACGTAGCGATTATGAAGAACAGCAGCTGCAGAAAGAAGAAGAAGCACGTAAAGTTAAAAGCGGTA
TTCGTCAGATGCGTCTGTTTAGCCAGGATGAATGTGCAAAAATTGAAGCCCGTATTGATGAAGTTGTTAG
CCGTGCAGAAAAAGGCCTGTATAATGAACATACCGTTGATCGTGCACCGCTGCGCAATAAATACTTTTTT
GGTGAAGGTTATACCTACGGTGCACAGCTGCAAAAACGTGGTCCGGGTCAAGAACGTCTGTATCCGCCTG
GTGATGTTGATGAAATTCCGGAATGGGTTCATCAGCTGGTTATTCAGAAACTGGTTGAACATCGTGTTAT
TCCGGAAGGTTTTGTTAATAGCGCAGTGATCAATGATTATCAGCCTGGTGGTTGTATTGTGAGCCATGTT
GATCCGATTCATATTTTTGAACGTCCGATTGTTAGCGTGAGCTTTTTTAGCGATAGCGCACTGTGTTTTG
GTTGCAAATTTCAGTTTAAACCGATTCGTGTTAGCGAACCGGTTCTGAGCCTGCCGGTTCGTCGTGGTAG
CGTTACCGTTCTGAGCGGTTATGCAGCAGATGAAATTACCCATTGTATTCGTCCGCAGGATATCAAAGAA
CGTCGTGCAGTTATTATTCTGCGTAAAACCCGTCTGGATGCACCGCGTCTGTAA
